Addgene plasmid #240645: pCAG1.1-Galntl5 variant #1-3xHA
Purpose: The nucleotides coding mouse Galntl5 variant #1 and 3xHA tag sequence were inserted under the CAG promoter.
Depositing lab: Taichi Noda. Depositing organization: Kumamoto University. Publication: GALNTL5 binds GalNAc and is required for migration through the uterotubal junction and sperm-zona pellucida binding. Noda T, Uriu R, Mashiko D, Shinohara H, Qu Y, Taira A, Matzuk RM, Tahala D, Nakano M, Araki K, Yu Z, Zhang Y, Matzuk MM, Ikawa M. Nat Commun. 2025 Sep 17;16(1):8264. doi: 10.1038/s41467-025-63805-4. PubMed 40962834.
Backbone
  Vector backbone: pCAG1.1
  Backbone manufacturer: kindly gifted from Dr Masahito Ikawa (Addgene Plasmid ID #173685)
  Backbone size w/o insert (bp): 5180
  Total vector size (bp): 6579
  Vector type: Mammalian Expression
Growth in bacteria
  Bacterial resistance: Ampicillin, 100 μg/mL
  Growth temperature: 37°C
  Growth strain: DH5alpha
  Copy number: High Copy
Gene/Insert
  Gene/Insert name: UDP-N-acetyl-alpha-D-galactosamine:polypeptide N-acetylgalactosaminyltransferase-like 5 (alt names: Galntl5; 1700021B12Rik)
  Species: M. musculus (mouse)
  Insert size (bp): 1416
  GenBank ID: ENSMUSG00000028938
  Entrez Gene: Galntl5 (a.k.a. 1700021B12Rik, Galnt15)
  Promoter: CAG
  Tag / fusion protein: 3xHA (C terminal on insert)
  Cloning method: Restriction Enzyme; 5′ cloning site HindIII (not destroyed); 3′ cloning site XhoI (not destroyed)
  Sequencing primers: 5′ GCCTTCTTCTTTTTCCTACAGC; 3′ GAAGTCAGATGCTCAAGGGG
Terms and licenses: Academic/Nonprofit Terms; Industry Terms: Not Available to Industry
How to cite: pCAG1.1-Galntl5 variant #1-3xHA was a gift from Taichi Noda (Addgene plasmid # 240645 ; http://n2t.net/addgene:240645 ; RRID:Addgene_240645)
