[The description below was written by a language model from this plasmid's Addgene catalogue record and pLannotate feature annotations shown in this document.]
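Description:
pCAG1.1-Galntl5 variant #1-3xHA is a mammalian expression plasmid built on the pCAG1.1 backbone and carrying the mouse Galntl5 coding sequence (variant #1) with a C-terminal triple HA epitope tag. It is propagated in E. coli as a high-copy plasmid through a ColE1/pUC-type origin and selected with ampicillin via the β-lactamase gene. The backbone also retains an f1 phage origin, T3 and T7 promoters, and remnants of a lac promoter/operator and lacZα region. These are typical leftovers of a phagemid-type cloning vector and play no role in mammalian expression. No mammalian selection marker is annotated, which fits transient transfection, although the record does not state how the plasmid is delivered.

Expression is driven by the CAG promoter, annotated here as its component parts: the CMV immediate-early enhancer, the chicken β-actin promoter (detected as several fragments) and a chimeric chicken β-actin/rabbit β-globin intron, which together give strong, broadly active transcription. The insert was cloned between HindIII and XhoI sites, both preserved, placing Galntl5 upstream of the 3xHA tag. A short annotated β-globin coding fragment and the rabbit β-globin polyadenylation signal follow, and the fragment most likely belongs to the globin 3′ region of the vector. The sequenced record is 6,592 nt, slightly longer than the catalogued total of 6,579 bp.

Galntl5 is annotated as a probable inactive glycosyltransferase-like protein needed during spermatid development. The associated publication concerns its GalNAc binding and its role in sperm migration through the uterotubal junction and in zona pellucida binding. The plasmid likely serves to produce HA-tagged GALNTL5 in cultured cells for antibody-based detection or pull-down, though the record does not describe specific experiments.
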