Features (pLannotate 1.2.2; 22 found; start..end, strand, type, name):
     17..396     +  enhancer       CMV enhancer: human cytomegalovirus immediate early enhancer
    398..524     +  promoter       chicken β-actin promoter (fragment): contains a 21-bp deletion relative to the standard chicken β-actin promoter
    522..543     +  promoter       chicken β-actin promoter (fragment): No description available
    565..588     +  promoter       chicken β-actin promoter (fragment): No description available
    590..606     +  promoter       chicken β-actin promoter (fragment): contains a 21-bp deletion relative to the standard chicken β-actin promoter
    634..676     +  promoter       chicken β-actin promoter (fragment): contains a 21-bp deletion relative to the standard chicken β-actin promoter
    677..1691    +  intron         chimeric intron: chimera between introns from chicken β-actin and rabbit β-globin
   1779..3071    +  CDS            Galntl5: GLTL5_MOUSE - Also known as Galnt15. Experimental evidence at protein level: Swiss-Prot protein existence level 1. Probable inactive glycosyltransferase required during spermatid development. May participate in protein loading into the acrosomes and accumulation of ubiquitin-proteasome systems around the head-tail coupling apparatus region. From Mus musculus (Mouse).
   3096..3185    +  CDS            3xHA: three tandem HA epitope tags
   3195..3266    +  CDS            HBB (fragment): HBB_PONPY - Experimental evidence at transcript level: Swiss-Prot protein existence level 2. Involved in oxygen transport from the lung to the various peripheral tissues. From Pongo pygmaeus (Bornean orangutan).
   3337..3392    +  polyA_signal   β-globin poly(A) signal: rabbit β-globin polyadenylation signal (Gil and Proudfoot, 1987)
   3748..3766    -  promoter       T7 promoter: promoter for bacteriophage T7 RNA polymerase
   3774..3929    +  CDS            lacZα (fragment): LacZα fragment of β-galactosidase; lacZ fragment
   3934..4362    +  rep_origin     f1 ori (sequence partly withheld): f1 bacteriophage origin of replication; arrow indicates direction of (+) strand synthesis
   4415..4519    +  promoter       AmpR promoter: bla
   4520..5380    +  CDS            AmpR: β-lactamase; bla; confers resistance to ampicillin, carbenicillin, and related antibiotics
   5551..6139    +  rep_origin     ori: high-copy-number ColE1/pMB1/pBR322/pUC origin of replication
   6322..6414    +  CDS            lacI (fragment): lac repressor; lacI; The lac repressor binds to the lac operator to inhibit transcription in E. coli. This inhibition can be relieved by adding lactose or isopropyl-β-D-thiogalactopyranoside (IPTG).
   6427..6448    +  protein_bind   CAP binding site: CAP binding activates transcription in the presence of cAMP. E. coli catabolite activator protein
   6463..6493    +  promoter       lac promoter: promoter for the E. coli lac operon
   6501..6517    +  protein_bind   lac operator: The lac repressor binds to the lac operator to inhibit transcription in E. coli. This inhibition can be relieved by adding lactose or isopropyl-β-D-thiogalactopyranoside (IPTG). lac repressor encoded by lacI
   6562..6580    +  promoter       T3 promoter: promoter for bacteriophage T3 RNA polymerase
>Addgene plasmid #240645 | pCAG1.1-Galntl5 variant #1-3xHA | addgene full sequence | sequence record 484663 | Addgene NGS Result
GAGCTCATCGATACTCGACATTGATTATTGACTAGTTATTAATAGTAATCAATTACGGGGTCATTAGTTC
ATAGCCCATATATGGAGTTCCGCGTTACATAACTTACGGTAAATGGCCCGCCTGGCTGACCGCCCAACGA
CCCCCGCCCATTGACGTCAATAATGACGTATGTTCCCATAGTAACGCCAATAGGGACTTTCCATTGACGT
CAATGGGTGGAGTATTTACGGTAAACTGCCCACTTGGCAGTACATCAAGTGTATCATATGCCAAGTACGC
CCCCTATTGACGTCAATGACGGTAAATGGCCCGCCTGGCATTATGCCCAGTACATGACCTTATGGGACTT
TCCTACTTGGCAGTACATCTACGTATTAGTCATCGCTATTACCATGGTCGAGGTGAGCCCCACGTTCTGC
TTCACTCTCCCCATCTCCCCCCCCTCCCCACCCCCAATTTTGTATTTATTTATTTTTTAATTATTTTGTG
CAGCGATGGGGGCGGGGGGGGGGGGGGGGGGGGGGCCGGGGGGGGGGGGGGGGGGGGGGGGGGGGGGGGG
GGGGGGGGGGGGGGGGGGGGGGGGGGCGGGGGGGGGGGGGGGGGGCCCCAGAGGTTCCTTTTTTGTGGGC
GGCGCGGCGGCGGCGGCCCTATAAAAAGCGAAGCGCGCGGCGGGCGGGAGTCGCTGCGCGCTGCCTTCGC
CCCGTGCCCCGCTCCGCCGCCGCCTCGCGCCGCCCGCCCCGGCTCTGACTGACCGCGTTACTCCCACAGG
TGAGCGGGCGGGACGGCCCTTCTCCTCCGGGCTGTAATTAGCGCTTGGTTTAATGACGGCTTGTTTCTTT
TCTGTGGCTGCGTGAAAGCCTTGAGGGGCTCCGGGAGGGCCCTTTGTGCGGGGGGAGCGGCTCGGGGGGT
GCGTGCGTGTGTGTGTGCGTGGGGAGCGCCGCGTGCGGCTCCGCGCTGCCCGGCGGCTGTGAGCGCTGCG
GGCGCGGCGCGGGGCTTTGTGCGCTCCGCAGTGTGCGCGAGGGGAGCGCGGCCGGGGGCGGTGCCCCGCG
GTGCGGGGGGGGCTGCGAGGGGAACAAAGGCTGCGTGCGGGGTGTGTGCGTGGGGGGGTGAGCAGGGGGT
GTGGGCGCGTCGGTCGGGCTGCAACCCCCCCTGCACCCCCCTCCCCGAGTTGCTGAGCACGGCCCGGCTT
CGGGTGCGGGGCTCCGTACGGGGCGTGGCGCGGGGCTCGCCGTGCCGGGCGGGGGGTGGCGGCAGGTGGG
GGTGCCGGGCGGGGCGGGGCCGCCTCGGGCCGGGGAGGGCTCGGGGGAGGGGCGCGGCGGCCCCCGGAGC
GCCGGCGGCTGTCGAGGCGCGGCGAGCCGCAGCCATTGCCTTTTATGGTAATCGTGCGAGAGGGCGCAGG
GACTTCCTTTGTCCCAAATCTGTGCGGAGCCGAAATCTGGGAGGCGCCGCCGCACCCCCTCTAGCGGGCG
CGGGGCGAAGCGGTGCGGCGCCGGCAGGAAGGAAATGGGCGGGGAGGGCCTTCGTGCGTCGCCGCGCCGC
CGTCCCCTTCTCCCTCTCCAGCCTCGGGGCTGTCCGCGGGGGGACGGCTGCCTTCGGGGGGGACGGGGCA
GGGCGGGGTTCGGCTTCTGGCGTGTGACCGGCGGCTCTAGCCTCTGCTAACCATGTTCATGCCTTCTTCT
TTTTCCTACAGCTCCTGGGCAACGTGCTGGTTATTGTGCTGTCTCATCATTTTGGCAAATCTAGAATCGA
TGCGGCCGCAGTCGACAAGCTTGCCGCCATGAAAAGTGTCATAATTCAGGGTTTATTCTGTGGATTCCTG
GCCATCGGGCTCTGGGCATCTATGTTACTTTTGTTTTTGCACCTTGAACAAGAAGACATGCTGGAGAATG
AAAAGGAGGAACTCCTAAAGAAGAGGTCACTCGGAAAAAATGCGCACCAGCAAACCCGTCACTCAGAGGA
CGTCACTCATGATGAGGTTAACTTTTCAGATCCAGAACTTATCCAAGGATTGAGGCGATATGGATTAAAT
GCCATCATGAGTAGAAGACTGGGCATCGAGAGAGAGGTGCCAGATTCCAGGGATAAAATATGTCAGCAGA
AACACTACCCATTCAATCTACCCACTGCCAGCATCATCATATGCTTCTATAATGAAGAATTTAACACCTT
GCTCCGGGCAGTGTCGAGTGTGGTGAACCTCAGTCCGCAGCATCTCCTGGAGGAGATCATTCTGGTGGAT
GACATGAGTGAATTTGATGATTTGAAGGACAAACTGGACTATTATCTGGAAATTTTTCGTGGAAAAGTTA
AATTAATAAGAAACAAAAAGAGAGAGGGTCTTATCAGATCAAAGATGATTGGCGCCTCCCGGGCTTCAGG
GGACATCCTGGTGTTCTTGGATAGTCACTGTGAGGTGAATAGAGTCTGGCTAGAACCCTTGCTGCATGCC
ATTGCTAAGGATCACAAAATGGTGGTATGCCCTATTATCGATGTCATCAATGAATTAACCTTGGATTATA
TGGCGGCACCTATTGTAAGGGGAGCTTTTGACTGGAATCTGAATCTCAGATGGGACAATGTTTTCGCATA
TGAGTTGGACGGCCCAGAAGGACCAAGTACACCTATCCGGTCACCTGCAATGACAGGAGGAATTTTTGCT
ATAAACAGACATTATTTTAATGAACTTGGACAATATGACAACGGCATGGATATTTGTGGAGGAGAAAATG
TGGAACTTTCGCTAAGAATCTGGATGTGTGGAGGCCAGCTCTTCATACTCCCTTGCTCTCGGGTTGGATA
TAACAGTAAGGCGCTGAGTCAACACAGGCGTGCAAACCAGAGTGCCTTGTCAAGGAATTTACTGCGAGTG
GTTCACGTCTGGCTAGATGAATACAAGGGAAACTTTTTTCTTCAAAGACCTTCTTTGACATACGTTTCCT
GTGGAAATATTAGTGAGCGCGTGGAATTAAGGAAACGCCTGGGTTGCAAGTCATTCCAGTGGTATTTGGA
TAATATCTTTCCAGAGTTGGAGCCATTTAACACAGAGAGGAAAAGGAAAAAAAATCGTTTCGAATTCGAT
ATCGGGGGCGGGGGCTACCCATACGATGTTCCTGACTATGCGGGCTATCCCTATGACGTCCCGGACTATG
CAGGATCCTATCCATATGACGTTCCAGATTACGCTTAGCTCGAGACTCCTCAGGTGCAGGCTGCCTATCA
GAAGGTGGTGGCTGGTGTGGCCAATGCCCTGGCTCACAAATACCACTGAGATCTTTTTCCCTCTGCCAAA
AATTATGGGGACATCATGAAGCCCCTTGAGCATCTGACTTCTGGCTAATAAAGGAAATTTATTTTCATTG
CAATAGTGTGTTGGAATTTTTTGTGTCTCTCACTCGGAAGGACATATGGGAGGGCAAATCATTTAAAACA
TCAGAATGAGTATTTGGTTTAGAGTTTGGCAACATATGCCCATATGCTGGCTGCCATGAACAAAGGTTGG
CTATAAAGAGGTCATCAGTATATGAAACAGCCCCCTGCTGTCCATTCCTTATTCCATAGAAAAGCCTTGA
CTTGAGGTTAGATTTTTTTTATATTTTGTTTTGTGTTATTTTTTTCTTTAACATCCCTAAAATTTTCCTT
ACATGTTTTACTAGCCAGATTTTTCCTCCTCTCCTGACTACTCCCAGTCATAGCTGTCCCTCTTCTCTTA
TGAAGATCCCTCGACTTAATTAAGGTACCCAATTCGCCCTATAGTGAGTCGTATTACGCGCGCTCACTGG
CCGTCGTTTTACAACGTCGTGACTGGGAAAACCCTGGCGTTACCCAACTTAATCGCCTTGCAGCACATCC
CCCTTTCGCCAGCTGGCGTAATAGCGAAGAGGCCCGCACCGATCGCCCTTCCCAACAGTTGCGCAGCCTG
AATGGCGAATGGG
[124 nt withheld, positions 3934-4057]
C
[91 nt withheld, positions 4059-4149]
A
[49 nt withheld, positions 4151-4199]
CCTTTGACGTTGGAGTCCACGTTCTTT
[37 nt withheld, positions 4227-4263]
ACCCTATCTCGGTCTATTCTTTTGATTTATAAGGGATTTTGCCGATTTCGGCCTATTGGTTAAAAAATGA
GCTGATTTAACAAAAATTTAACGCGAATTTTAACAAAATATTAACGCTTACAATTTAGGTGGCACTTTTC
GGGGAAATGTGCGCGGAACCCCTATTTGTTTATTTTTCTAAATACATTCAAATATGTATCCGCTCATGAG
ACAATAACCCTGATAAATGCTTCAATAATATTGAAAAAGGAAGAGTATGAGTATTCAACATTTCCGTGTC
GCCCTTATTCCCTTTTTTGCGGCATTTTGCCTTCCTGTTTTTGCTCACCCAGAAACGCTGGTGAAAGTAA
AAGATGCTGAAGATCAGTTGGGTGCACGAGTGGGTTACATCGAACTGGATCTCAACAGCGGTAAGATCCT
TGAGAGTTTTCGCCCCGAAGAACGTTTTCCAATGATGAGCACTTTTAAAGTTCTGCTATGTGGCGCGGTA
TTATCCCGTATTGACGCCGGGCAAGAGCAACTCGGTCGCCGCATACACTATTCTCAGAATGACTTGGTTG
AGTACTCACCAGTCACAGAAAAGCATCTTACGGATGGCATGACAGTAAGAGAATTATGCAGTGCTGCCAT
AACCATGAGTGATAACACTGCGGCCAACTTACTTCTGACAACGATCGGAGGACCGAAGGAGCTAACCGCT
TTTTTGCACAACATGGGGGATCATGTAACTCGCCTTGATCGTTGGGAACCGGAGCTGAATGAAGCCATAC
CAAACGACGAGCGTGACACCACGATGCCTGTAGCAATGGCAACAACGTTGCGCAAACTATTAACTGGCGA
ACTACTTACTCTAGCTTCCCGGCAACAATTAATAGACTGGATGGAGGCGGATAAAGTTGCAGGACCACTT
CTGCGCTCGGCCCTTCCGGCTGGCTGGTTTATTGCTGATAAATCTGGAGCCGGTGAGCGTGGGTCTCGCG
GTATCATTGCAGCACTGGGGCCAGATGGTAAGCCCTCCCGTATCGTAGTTATCTACACGACGGGGAGTCA
GGCAACTATGGATGAACGAAATAGACAGATCGCTGAGATAGGTGCCTCACTGATTAAGCATTGGTAACTG
TCAGACCAAGTTTACTCATATATACTTTAGATTGATTTAAAACTTCATTTTTAATTTAAAAGGATCTAGG
TGAAGATCCTTTTTGATAATCTCATGACCAAAATCCCTTAACGTGAGTTTTCGTTCCACTGAGCGTCAGA
CCCCGTAGAAAAGATCAAAGGATCTTCTTGAGATCCTTTTTTTCTGCGCGTAATCTGCTGCTTGCAAACA
AAAAAACCACCGCTACCAGCGGTGGTTTGTTTGCCGGATCAAGAGCTACCAACTCTTTTTCCGAAGGTAA
CTGGCTTCAGCAGAGCGCAGATACCAAATACTGTTCTTCTAGTGTAGCCGTAGTTAGGCCACCACTTCAA
GAACTCTGTAGCACCGCCTACATACCTCGCTCTGCTAATCCTGTTACCAGTGGCTGCTGCCAGTGGCGAT
AAGTCGTGTCTTACCGGGTTGGACTCAAGACGATAGTTACCGGATAAGGCGCAGCGGTCGGGCTGAACGG
GGGGTTCGTGCACACAGCCCAGCTTGGAGCGAACGACCTACACCGAACTGAGATACCTACAGCGTGAGCT
ATGAGAAAGCGCCACGCTTCCCGAAGGGAGAAAGGCGGACAGGTATCCGGTAAGCGGCAGGGTCGGAACA
GGAGAGCGCACGAGGGAGCTTCCAGGGGGAAACGCCTGGTATCTTTATAGTCCTGTCGGGTTTCGCCACC
TCTGACTTGAGCGTCGATTTTTGTGATGCTCGTCAGGGGGGCGGAGCCTATGGAAAAACGCCAGCAACGC
GGCCTTTTTACGGTTCCTGGCCTTTTGCTGGCCTTTTGCTCACATGTTCTTTCCTGCGTTATCCCCTGAT
TCTGTGGATAACCGTATTACCGCCTTTGAGTGAGCTGATACCGCTCGCCGCAGCCGAACGACCGAGCGCA
GCGAGTCAGTGAGCGAGGAAGCGGAAGAGCGCCCAATACGCAAACCGCCTCTCCCCGCGCGTTGGCCGAT
TCATTAATGCAGCTGGCACGACAGGTTTCCCGACTGGAAAGCGGGCAGTGAGCGCAACGCAATTAATGTG
AGTTAGCTCACTCATTAGGCACCCCAGGCTTTACACTTTATGCTTCCGGCTCGTATGTTGTGTGGAATTG
TGAGCGGATAACAATTTCACACAGGAAACAGCTATGACCATGATTACGCCAAGCGCGCAATTAACCCTCA
CTAAAGGGAACAAAAGCTG
